>Addgene plasmid #54607 | AcGFP1-C1 | depositor partial sequence | sequence record 85004 | insert sequence
CGCCCCATTGACGCAAATGGGCGGTAGGCGTGTACGGTGGGAGGTCTATATAAGCAGAGCTGGTTTAGTG
AACCGTCAGATCCGCTAGCGCTACCGGTCGCCACCATGGTGAGCAAGGGCGCCGAGCTGTTCACCGGCAT
CGTGCCCATCCTGATCGAGCTGAATGGCGATGTGAATGGCCACAAGTTCAGCGTGAGCGGCGAGGGCGAG
GGCGATGCCACCTACGGCAAGCTGACCCTGAAGTTCATCTGCACCACCGGCAAGCTGCCTGTGCCCTGGC
CCACCCTGGTGACCACCCTGAGCTACGGCGTGCAGTGCTTCTCACGCTACCCCGATCACATGAAGCAGCA
CGACTTCTTCAAGAGCGCCATGCCTGAGGGCTACATCCAGGAGCGCACCATCTTCTTCGAGGATGACGGC
AACTACAAGTCGCGCGCCGAGGTGAAGTTCGAGGGCGATACCCTGGTGAATCGCATCGAGCTGACCGGCA
CCGATTTCAAGGAGGATGGCAACATCCTGGGCAATAAGATGGAGTACAACTACAACGCCCACAATGTGTA
CATCATGACCGACAAGGCCAAGAATGGCATCAAGGTGAACTTCAAGATCCGCCACAACATCGAGGATGGC
AGCGTGCAGCTGGCCGACCACTACCAGCAGAATACCCCCATCGGCGATGGCCCTGTGCTGCTGCCCGATA
ACCACTACCTGTCCACCCAGAGCGCCCTGTCCAAGGACCCCAACGAGAAGCGCGATCACATGATCTACTT
CGGCTTCGTGACCGCCGCCGCCATCACCCACGGCATGGATGAGCTGTACAAGTCCGGACTCAGATCTCGA
GCTCAAGCTTCGAATTCTGCAGTCGACGGTACCGCGGGCCCGGGATCCACCGGATCTAGATAACTGATCA
TAATCAGCCATACCACATTTGTAGAGGTTTTACTTGCTTTAAAAAACCTCCCACACCTCCCCCTGAACCT
GAAACATAAAATGA
