>Addgene plasmid #54607 | AcGFP1-C1 | addgene partial sequence | sequence record 90472 | CMV-F 5'-CGCAAATGGGCGGTAGGCGTG-3'
GTGAACCGTCAGATCCGCTAGCGCTACCGGTCGCCACCATGGTGAGCAAGGGCGCCGAGCTGTTCACCGG
CATCGTGCCCATCCTGATCGAGCTGAATGGCGATGTGAATGGCCACAAGTTCAGCGTGAGCGGCGAGGGC
GAGGGCGATGCCACCTACGGCAAGCTGACCCTGAAGTTCATCTGCACCACCGGCAAGCTGCCTGTGCCCT
GGCCCACCCTGGTGACCACCCTGAGCTACGGCGTGCAGTGCTTCTCACGCTACCCCGATCACATGAAGCA
GCACGACTTCTTCAAGAGCGCCATGCCTGAGGGCTACATCCAGGAGCGCACCATCTTCTTCGAGGATGAC
GGCAACTACAAGTCGCGCGCCGAGGTGAAGTTCGAGGGCGATACCCTGGTGAATCGCATCGAGCTGACCG
GCACCGATTTCAAGGAGGATGGCAACATCCTGGGCAATAAGATGGAGTACAACTACAACGCCCACAATGT
GTACATCATGACCGACAAGGCCAAGAATGGCATCAAGGTGAACTTCAAGATCCGCCACAACATCGAGGAT
GGCAGCGTGCAGCTGGCCGACCACTACCAGCAGAATACCCCCATCGGCGATGGCCCTGTGCTGCTGCCCG
ATAACCACTACCTGTCCACCCAGAGCGCCCTGTCCAAGGACCCCAACGAGAAGCGCGATCACATGATCTA
CTTCGGCTTCGTGACCGCCGCCGCCATCACCCACGGCATGGATGAGCTGTACAAGTCCGGACTCAGATCT
CGAGCTCAAGCTTCGAATTCTGCAGTCGACGGTACCGCGGGCCCGGGATCCACCGGATCTAGATAACTGA
TCATAATCAGCCATACCACATTTGTAGAGGTT
