[The description below was written by a language model from this plasmid's Addgene catalogue record.]
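Description:
AcGFP1-C1 is an empty mammalian expression backbone of about 4.75 kb designed for building fluorescent fusion proteins. It carries no insert; its only payload is the coding sequence for AcGFP1, a green fluorescent protein with a recorded excitation maximum of 475 nm and emission maximum of 505 nm. The "C1" designation indicates the cloning-vector layout in which a gene of interest is placed downstream of the fluorescent protein, so that AcGFP1 ends up at the N terminus of the resulting fusion, which matches the catalogue entry listing the tag as N-terminal on the backbone. Without an insert, the plasmid would be expected to express AcGFP1 on its own.

The plasmid is maintained in E. coli as a high-copy construct under kanamycin selection, and it provides neomycin resistance for selecting transfected mammalian cells with G418, which allows stable lines to be established as well as transient expression. In vectors of this kind, a single resistance gene commonly serves both purposes, although the record does not describe the arrangement here. No feature table accompanies the entry, so the promoter driving AcGFP1, the polyadenylation signal, the origin of replication and the composition of the cloning site are not stated.

Typical uses supported by the record are cloning a protein of interest in frame after AcGFP1 to follow its subcellular localization or expression by fluorescence microscopy in mammalian cells, and serving as an untargeted green fluorescent control alongside such fusions.
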