Addgene plasmid #54607: AcGFP1-C1
Purpose: (Empty Backbone) Localization: C1 Cloning Vector, Excitation: 475, Emission: 505
Depositing lab: Michael Davidson. Depositing organization: Florida State University, Tallahassee.
Backbone
  Vector backbone: AcGFP1-C1
  Backbone size (bp): 4750
  Vector type: Mammalian Expression
  Selectable markers: Neomycin (select with G418)
  Tag / fusion protein: AcGFP1 (N terminal on backbone)
Growth in bacteria
  Bacterial resistance: Kanamycin, 50 μg/mL
  Growth temperature: 37°C
  Growth strain: DH5alpha
  Copy number: High Copy
Gene/Insert
  Gene/Insert name: None
  Tag / fusion protein: AcGFP1 (N terminal on backbone)
Terms and licenses: Academic/Nonprofit Terms; Industry Terms: Not Available to Industry
Depositor comments: . Excitation = 475; Emission = 505
How to cite: AcGFP1-C1 was a gift from Michael Davidson (Addgene plasmid # 54607 ; http://n2t.net/addgene:54607 ; RRID:Addgene_54607)
