LOCUS       Exported 4731 bp ds-DNA circular SYN 12-MAY-2021
DEFINITION  Localization: C1 Cloning Vector, Excitation: 475, Emission: 505.
ACCESSION   .
VERSION     .
KEYWORDS    AcGFP1-C1
SOURCE      synthetic DNA construct
  ORGANISM  synthetic DNA construct
REFERENCE   1 (bases 1 to 4731)
  TITLE     Michael Davidson Empty Backbones
REFERENCE   2 (bases 1 to 4731)
  AUTHORS   .
  TITLE     Direct Submission
  JOURNAL   Exported May 12, 2021 from SnapGene Server 1.1.58
            http://www.snapgene.com
FEATURES             Location/Qualifiers
     source          1..4731
                     /organism="synthetic DNA construct"
                     /mol_type="other DNA"
     enhancer        16..319
                     /label=CMV enhancer
                     /note="human cytomegalovirus immediate early enhancer"
     promoter        320..523
                     /label=CMV promoter
                     /note="human cytomegalovirus (CMV) immediate early
                     promoter"
     primer_bind     474..494
                     /label=CMV-F
                     /note="Human CMV immediate early promoter, forward primer"
     regulatory      562..571
                     /regulatory_class="other"
                     /note="vertebrate consensus sequence for strong initiation
                     of translation (Kozak, 1987)"
     CDS             568..1284
                     /codon_start=1
                     /product="Aequorea coerulescens GFP"
                     /label=AcGFP1
                     /note="mammalian codon-optimized"
                     /translation="MVSKGAELFTGIVPILIELNGDVNGHKFSVSGEGEGDATYGKLTL
                     KFICTTGKLPVPWPTLVTTLSYGVQCFSRYPDHMKQHDFFKSAMPEGYIQERTIFFEDD
                     GNYKSRAEVKFEGDTLVNRIELTGTDFKEDGNILGNKMEYNYNAHNVYIMTDKAKNGIK
                     VNFKIRHNIEDGSVQLADHYQQNTPIGDGPVLLPDNHYLSTQSALSKDPNEKRDHMIYF
                     GFVTAAAITHGMDELYK"
     misc_feature    1285..1350
                     /label=MCS
                     /note="multiple cloning site"
     polyA_signal    1474..1595
                     /label=SV40 poly(A) signal
                     /note="SV40 polyadenylation signal"
     primer_bind     complement(1511..1530)
                     /label=SV40pA-R
                     /note="SV40 polyA, reverse primer"
     primer_bind     1565..1584
                     /label=EBV-rev
                     /note="SV40 polyA terminator, reverse primer"
     rep_origin      complement(1602..2057)
                     /direction=LEFT
                     /label=f1 ori
                     /note="f1 bacteriophage origin of replication; arrow
                     indicates direction of (+) strand synthesis"
     primer_bind     complement(1739..1760)
                     /label=F1ori-F
                     /note="F1 origin, forward primer"
     primer_bind     1951..1970
                     /label=F1ori-R
                     /note="F1 origin, reverse primer"
     promoter        2084..2188
                     /gene="bla"
                     /label=AmpR promoter
     promoter        2190..2547
                     /label=SV40 promoter
                     /note="SV40 enhancer and early promoter"
     primer_bind     complement(2213..2233)
                     /label=pBABE 3'
                     /note="SV40 enhancer, reverse primer for pBABE vectors"
     rep_origin      2398..2533
                     /label=SV40 ori
                     /note="SV40 origin of replication"
     primer_bind     2460..2479
                     /label=SV40pro-F
                     /note="SV40 promoter/origin, forward primer"
     CDS             2582..3376
                     /codon_start=1
                     /gene="aph(3')-II (or nptII)"
                     /product="aminoglycoside phosphotransferase from Tn5"
                     /label=NeoR/KanR
                     /note="confers resistance to neomycin, kanamycin, and G418
                     (Geneticin(R))"
                     /translation="MIEQDGLHAGSPAAWVERLFGYDWAQQTIGCSDAAVFRLSAQGRP
                     VLFVKTDLSGALNELQDEAARLSWLATTGVPCAAVLDVVTEAGRDWLLLGEVPGQDLLS
                     SHLAPAEKVSIMADAMRRLHTLDPATCPFDHQAKHRIERARTRMEAGLVDQDDLDEEHQ
                     GLAPAELFARLKASMPDGEDLVVTHGDACLPNIMVENGRFSGFIDCGRLGVADRYQDIA
                     LATRDIAEELGGEWADRFLVLYGIAAPDSQRIAFYRLLDEFF"
     primer_bind     complement(2636..2655)
                     /label=Neo-R
                     /note="Neomycin resistance gene, reverse primer"
     primer_bind     3246..3265
                     /label=Neo-F
                     /note="Neomycin resistance gene, forward primer"
     primer_bind     complement(3564..3583)
                     /label=TK-pA-R
                     /note="Thymidine kinase polyA, reverse primer"
     polyA_signal    3608..3655
                     /label=HSV TK poly(A) signal
                     /note="herpes simplex virus thymidine kinase
                     polyadenylation signal (Cole and Stacy, 1985)"
     rep_origin      3984..4572
                     /direction=RIGHT
                     /label=ori
                     /note="high-copy-number ColE1/pMB1/pBR322/pUC origin of
                     replication"
     primer_bind     4473..4492
                     /label=pBR322ori-F
                     /note="pBR322 origin, forward primer"
ORIGIN
        1 atatatggag ttccgcgtta cataacttac ggtaaatggc ccgcctggct gaccgcccaa
       61 cgacccccgc ccattgacgt caataatgac gtatgttccc atagtaacgc caatagggac
      121 tttccattga cgtcaatggg tggagtattt acggtaaact gcccacttgg cagtacatca
      181 agtgtatcat atgccaagta cgccccctat tgacgtcaat gacggtaaat ggcccgcctg
      241 gcattatgcc cagtacatga ccttatggga ctttcctact tggcagtaca tctacgtatt
      301 agtcatcgct attaccatgg tgatgcggtt ttggcagtac atcaatgggc gtggatagcg
      361 gtttgactca cggggatttc caagtctcca ccccattgac gtcaatggga gtttgttttg
      421 gcaccaaaat caacgggact ttccaaaatg tcgtaacaac tccgccccat tgacgcaaat
      481 gggcggtagg cgtgtacggt gggaggtcta tataagcaga gctggtttag tgaaccgtca
      541 gatccgctag cgctaccggt cgccaccatg gtgagcaagg gcgccgagct gttcaccggc
      601 atcgtgccca tcctgatcga gctgaatggc gatgtgaatg gccacaagtt cagcgtgagc
      661 ggcgagggcg agggcgatgc cacctacggc aagctgaccc tgaagttcat ctgcaccacc
      721 ggcaagctgc ctgtgccctg gcccaccctg gtgaccaccc tgagctacgg cgtgcagtgc
      781 ttctcacgct accccgatca catgaagcag cacgacttct tcaagagcgc catgcctgag
      841 ggctacatcc aggagcgcac catcttcttc gaggatgacg gcaactacaa gtcgcgcgcc
      901 gaggtgaagt tcgagggcga taccctggtg aatcgcatcg agctgaccgg caccgatttc
      961 aaggaggatg gcaacatcct gggcaataag atggagtaca actacaacgc ccacaatgtg
     1021 tacatcatga ccgacaaggc caagaatggc atcaaggtga acttcaagat ccgccacaac
     1081 atcgaggatg gcagcgtgca gctggccgac cactaccagc agaatacccc catcggcgat
     1141 ggccctgtgc tgctgcccga taaccactac ctgtccaccc agagcgccct gtccaaggac
     1201 cccaacgaga agcgcgatca catgatctac ttcggcttcg tgaccgccgc cgccatcacc
     1261 cacggcatgg atgagctgta caagtccgga ctcagatctc gagctcaagc ttcgaattct
     1321 gcagtcgacg gtaccgcggg cccgggatcc accggatcta gataactgat cataatcagc
     1381 cataccacat ttgtagaggt tttacttgct ttaaaaaacc tcccacacct ccccctgaac
     1441 ctgaaacata aaatgaatgc aattgttgtt gttaacttgt ttattgcagc ttataatggt
     1501 tacaaataaa gcaatagcat cacaaatttc acaaataaag catttttttc actgcattct
     1561 agttgtggtt tgtccaaact catcaatgta tcttaacgcg taaattgtaa gcgttaatat
     1621 tttgttaaaa ttcgcgttaa atttttgtta aatcagctca ttttttaacc aataggccga
     1681 aatcggcaaa atcccttata aatcaaaaga atagaccgag atagggttga gtgttgttcc
     1741 agtttggaac aagagtccac tattaaagaa cgtggactcc aacgtcaaag gnnnnnnnnn
     1801 nnnnnnnnnn nnnnnnnnnn nnnnnnnnnn nnnnnnnnnn tnnnnnnnnn nnnnnnnnnn
     1861 nnnnnnnnnn nnnnnnnnnn nnnnnnnnnn nnnnnnnnnn nnnnnnnnnn nnnnnnnnnn
     1921 nnnnnnnnnn nngnnnnnnn nnnnnnnnnn nnnnnnnnnn nnnnnnnnnn nnnnnnnnnn
     1981 nnnnnnnnnn nnnnnnnnnn nnnnnnnnnn nnnnnnnnnn nnnnnnnnnn nnnnnnnnnn
     2041 nnnnnnnnnn nnnnnnncag gtggcacttt tcggggaaat gtgcgcggaa cccctatttg
     2101 tttatttttc taaatacatt caaatatgta tccgctcatg agacaataac cctgataaat
     2161 gcttcaataa tattgaaaaa ggaagagtcc tgaggcggaa agaaccagct gtggaatgtg
     2221 tgtcagttag ggtgtggaaa gtccccaggc tccccagcag gcagaagtat gcaaagcatg
     2281 catctcaatt agtcagcaac caggtgtgga aagtccccag gctccccagc aggcagaagt
     2341 atgcaaagca tgcatctcaa ttagtcagca accatagtcc cgcccctaac tccgcccatc
     2401 ccgcccctaa ctccgcccag ttccgcccat tctccgcccc atggctgact aatttttttt
     2461 atttatgcag aggccgaggc cgcctcggcc tctgagctat tccagaagta gtgaggaggc
     2521 ttttttggag gcctaggctt ttgcaaagat cgatcaagag acaggatgag gatcgtttcg
     2581 catgattgaa caagatggat tgcacgcagg ttctccggcc gcttgggtgg agaggctatt
     2641 cggctatgac tgggcacaac agacaatcgg ctgctctgat gccgccgtgt tccggctgtc
     2701 agcgcagggg cgcccggttc tttttgtcaa gaccgacctg tccggtgccc tgaatgaact
     2761 gcaagacgag gcagcgcggc tatcgtggct ggccacgacg ggcgttcctt gcgcagctgt
     2821 gctcgacgtt gtcactgaag cgggaaggga ctggctgcta ttgggcgaag tgccggggca
     2881 ggatctcctg tcatctcacc ttgctcctgc cgagaaagta tccatcatgg ctgatgcaat
     2941 gcggcggctg catacgcttg atccggctac ctgcccattc gaccaccaag cgaaacatcg
     3001 catcgagcga gcacgtactc ggatggaagc cggtcttgtc gatcaggatg atctggacga
     3061 agagcatcag gggctcgcgc cagccgaact gttcgccagg ctcaaggcga gcatgcccga
     3121 cggcgaggat ctcgtcgtga cccatggcga tgcctgcttg ccgaatatca tggtggaaaa
     3181 tggccgcttt tctggattca tcgactgtgg ccggctgggt gtggcggacc gctatcagga
     3241 catagcgttg gctacccgtg atattgctga agagcttggc ggcgaatggg ctgaccgctt
     3301 cctcgtgctt tacggtatcg ccgctcccga ttcgcagcgc atcgccttct atcgccttct
     3361 tgacgagttc ttctgagcgg gactctgggg ttcgaaatga ccgaccaagc gacgcccaac
     3421 ctgccatcac gagatttcga ttccaccgcc gccttctatg aaaggttggg cttcggaatc
     3481 gttttccggg acgccggctg gatgatcctc cagcgcgggg atctcatgct ggagttcttc
     3541 gcccacccta gggggaggct aactgaaaca cggaaggaga caataccgga aggaacccgc
     3601 gctatgacgg caataaaaag acagaataaa acgcacggtg ttgggtcgtt tgttcataaa
     3661 cgcggggttc ggtcccaggg ctggcactct gtcgataccc caccgagacc ccattggggc
     3721 caatacgccc gcgtttcttc cttttcccca ccccaccccc caagttcggg tgaaggccca
     3781 gggctcgcag ccaacgtcgg ggcggcaggc cctgccatag cctcaggtta ctcatatata
     3841 ctttagattg atttaaaact tcatttttaa tttaaaagga tctaggtgaa gatccttttt
     3901 gataatctca tgaccaaaat cccttaacgt gagttttcgt tccactgagc gtcagacccc
     3961 gtagaaaaga tcaaaggatc ttcttgagat cctttttttc tgcgcgtaat ctgctgcttg
     4021 caaacaaaaa aaccaccgct accagcggtg gtttgtttgc cggatcaaga gctaccaact
     4081 ctttttccga aggtaactgg cttcagcaga gcgcagatac caaatactgt tcttctagtg
     4141 tagccgtagt taggccacca cttcaagaac tctgtagcac cgcctacata cctcgctctg
     4201 ctaatcctgt taccagtggc tgctgccagt ggcgataagt cgtgtcttac cgggttggac
     4261 tcaagacgat agttaccgga taaggcgcag cggtcgggct gaacgggggg ttcgtgcaca
     4321 cagcccagct tggagcgaac gacctacacc gaactgagat acctacagcg tgagctatga
     4381 gaaagcgcca cgcttcccga agggagaaag gcggacaggt atccggtaag cggcagggtc
     4441 ggaacaggag agcgcacgag ggagcttcca gggggaaacg cctggtatct ttatagtcct
     4501 gtcgggtttc gccacctctg acttgagcgt cgatttttgt gatgctcgtc aggggggcgg
     4561 agcctatgga aaaacgccag caacgcggcc tttttacggt tcctggcctt ttgctggcct
     4621 tttgctcaca tgttctttcc tgcgttatcc cctgattctg tggataaccg tattaccgcc
     4681 atgcattagt tattaatagt aatcaattac ggggtcatta gttcatagcc c
//
